Addgene plasmid #70947: pFOSGE_COF3F01
Purpose: Gateway entry clone
Depositing lab: Alexander Stark. Depositing organization: Research Institute of Molecular Pathology (IMP). Publication: Transcriptional regulators form diverse groups with context-dependent regulatory functions. Stampfel G, Kazmar T, Frank O, Wienerroither S, Reiter F, Stark A. Nature. 2015 Nov 9. doi: 10.1038/nature15545. PubMed 26550828.
Backbone
  Vector backbone: pDONR221
  Backbone manufacturer: Invitrogen
  Backbone size w/o insert (bp): 4762
  Vector type: Gateway entry vector
Growth in bacteria
  Bacterial resistance: Kanamycin, 50 μg/mL
  Growth temperature: 37°C
  Growth strain: DH5alpha
  Copy number: High Copy
Gene/Insert
  Gene/Insert name: ine (alt names: FBgn0011603; CG15444, FBtr0077446)
  Species: D. melanogaster (fly)
  Insert size (bp): 2829
  Entrez Gene: ine (a.k.a. Dmel_CG15444, CG15444, CG15444d, DMINE, Dmel\CG15444, ine/rosA, rosA)
  Cloning method: Gateway Cloning
  Sequencing primers: 5′ M13-F20; 3′ M13R
Terms and licenses: Academic/Nonprofit Terms; Industry Terms: Not Available to Industry
How to cite: pFOSGE_COF3F01 was a gift from Alexander Stark (Addgene plasmid # 70947 ; http://n2t.net/addgene:70947 ; RRID:Addgene_70947)
