[The description below was written by a language model from this plasmid's Addgene catalogue record.]
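Description:
pFOSGE_COF3F01 is a Gateway entry clone built on the Invitrogen pDONR221 donor backbone and carrying the Drosophila melanogaster gene ine (inebriated, also recorded as CG15444 and rosA; transcript FBtr0077446) as an insert of about 2.8 kb. It is a bacterial cloning and shuttle plasmid rather than an expression construct. It is maintained at high copy number in standard E. coli cloning strains and selected with kanamycin. The insert was introduced by Gateway recombination. In a pDONR221-derived clone, this normally means a BP reaction replaced the donor vector's counter-selectable cassette, leaving the insert flanked by attL sites. M13 forward and reverse primer sites on either side of the insert are listed for sequence verification.

As with entry clones generally, the record lists no promoter, tag or reporter associated with the insert; these elements are supplied by whichever destination vector the insert is moved into through an LR recombination reaction. No feature table is provided, so details such as whether the insert retains a stop codon or includes any untranslated sequence are not stated.

The plasmid name and the associated publication, a study of how transcriptional regulators fall into groups with context-dependent regulatory functions, suggest that this clone belongs to a larger systematically arrayed collection of fly open reading frames. The record itself gives the purpose only as "Gateway entry clone". Its practical use is as a sequence-verifiable source of the ine insert for transfer into Gateway-compatible destination vectors.
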