>Addgene plasmid #70947 | pFOSGE_COF3F01 | depositor partial sequence | sequence record 126889 | insert
ATGGCGGAGAACAAAGACGTCAGCCAGGTGCTAAACACCACACCCGACCAGGTGGTCATCAATCGTGCCC
CGCCCACCGGACTAGCGCCCTTGAGGCACAGCCAACTCTCTGATAGCGGAGCGGAGAGCTGCTACGAGGG
CGATGAGCAGGCACGGCTCATCCGGTCCTCATCGTCGCGGGCGCACAAGTTCATCATAATACCGGCCACG
CCAGGAACACCGCCGGGAAGCGGTGCGGTAGCAGGACCACTTCCCTTTCGCCAGACCAGCTCAACCACAT
CGCTGGCGGCCATGGCAGCTGCGCTGCACAAACAGTCTCCACTGCGCCATACATCGGTGCGAACCAGGCC
CAGTTCGGAGGTATTGCAACCGGGCCAGGTGCTCGCCAATCAGCCAACGGCAGCTGTATCCACCTCCACG
GTGACCTTCACCATTGACGACTGCAATGAAGAAGGCGATGCCATTCCTGCTGCAGCTTCAGTTCCAGCTC
CCGTGACCATGCCCGCCATCTCACCCACGCCGGCCACCTTGACCTGCACCACCACCACCACCATGGCCGG
TGATTCGGTGGCCGTCTCGCCGCTCAGCATGGAGCTGAAGTCGCGGTTAGGCAGCCATCACAGCAGCATG
CGCTCCGTAGTCTCAGGTTATCTTCCAGGCCTGAGCGACAGTAGCGGCAATCTGGTTGGAGGCGTATCGA
TGGCCACTTCCGGATTACAGGCCCCCAATCCGCTCTACATGCAACCACAGGCCTCGCTGAGCGGCAGTTC
CTATCATTTCCACGAACTGGCCGGCAACCAGATCTACTCCGATGTGACCTCCGTTCGCTCGCTGGCCTCC
ATTGGCATTGGGTCGACGGATGGGCGCAAGCTGGTCATCCGGCGAGTGCCCACCACCGCCAACGAGCTGT
TCGACATGGTCAATCCGCAGACGCCACCACCCCTGGGGGTGGATGACGATGACAGCTACCTGGACATGTC
CGATGAGACGGCCCAGCTCAAGCCGCGCCAGCAGCACTGGGCCAATAAGATGCAATTCGTCCTGGCCTGC
ATAGGATACTCGGTGGGTCTGGGCAACGTCTGGCGTTTTCCGTACATGTGCTACAAGAGTGGCGGTGGTG
TTTTTCTAGTACCTTATTGCATAATACTGTTCATATGCAGCATTCCGCTGCTCTTCATGGAGCTGTCCGT
TGGCCAATACACCGGTCGAGGACCCATTGGAGCACTGGGTCAACTGTGTCCTCTGTTCAAGGGAGCCGGA
CTCGCCAGCGTGGTCGTCTCGTTCCTCATGTCCACCTACTATAGTGTCATCATAGGCTACTCCATCTACT
ACTTCTTTACGTCGTTCAAAACGGAAATGCCCTGGATCGACTGCAACAACAGGTGGAACACGCCCGATTG
CTGGGTGCCACAGCGCAAGGGGATTAATGCCAGTGCGCCGGACACATCTCGCACTCCATCCGAGGAATTC
TTCGAAAACAAGGTCCTGCAGATCAGCGGTGGCCTGGAGTATCCGGGCATGATGCGCTGGGAGCTATTTG
CCTGCCTGATCTGCGCCTGGCTAATGGTCTACTTCGCCACGTGGAAGTCGATCAAGTCGTCGGCGAAGGT
GCGCTACTTCACGGCCACGTTTCCGTTCGTGCTGATCATCATCCTGATGGTGCGCGCGGTGACCCTGGAT
GGAGCTGCTGAGGGTTTGCGCTTCTTCTTCCGTCCCAAGTGGTCGGAGCTGAAGAACGCCAATGTGTGGA
TCAACGCCGCATCCCAGAACTTCAACTCGCTGGGCATTACATTCGGATCCATGATCTCCTTTGCCAGCTA
CAACAAGTACAACAACAATATCCTGCGAGATACCGTGGCAGTGAGTGCGGTGAATATGATCACCAGTCTC
CTGGTGGGCATCTTTGCCTTCTCCACGCTGGGCAATCTGGCGCTGGAGCAGAACACCAATGTGAGGGACG
TCATCGGTGATGGACCGGGCATGATATTCGTGGTGTATCCCCAGGCGATGGCTAAGATGCCGTACGCTCA
GCTCTGGGCGGTCATGTTCTTCTTCATGCTGCTCTGCCTAGGTCTGAACTCGCAGTTTGCCATTGTGGAG
GTTGTGGTCACGTCCATACAGGATGGCTTTCCGCGGTGGATCAAGCGGCACCTGGGCTATCACGAAATCG
TGGTCCTGTTCGTCTGTGTCATCTCATGTCTCTTCGGGATGCCCAACATCATACAGGGTGGCATCTACTA
CTTCCAGCTAATGGATCACTACGCCGCCTCCGTGACGATCATGTTTCTGGCCTTCTGTCAAATGATTGCC
ATTGCCTGGTTCTACGGCACGGGAAGACTGTCGAAGAACGTCAAGCAAATGACCGGAAAGGCGCCTTCGT
TCTATCTCAGATCCTGCTGGCTAGTCCTGGGACCCTGCCTCCTCTTTGCCATCTGGGTATTGAGTCTGAT
CAACTACCACGAGCCCACCTACCACAATGGACGCTATACCTATCCGGACTGGGCCTACGGAATAGGCTGG
ATGTTCGCTTCATTCTCGCTGATCTGCATACCTGGATATGCGGTTATCAACTTCCTGCGCTCCAGTGGAG
ATACCTTTTGGGAACGCATCCGGAACACGCTGAGACCCAACATCTACGAGTGCAAGATTTGCGGGGAACA
CCACTGCGAACACGACTATCCGGAGCAGGAGCAGTTTATGCTGGCCCAGGAAATGGCCACAGTGTACAAG
CCCACCAACCCACACCTGCTCAATCTCGGCCAGAAGTGCGGCTACAACGCCATGCAAGCCTCACCCTCAC
ATGCGGAGGCAGGAGGACCATGTGGCCAG
