>Addgene plasmid #70947 | pFOSGE_COF3F01 | addgene partial sequence | sequence record 130016 | M13-Rev 5'-CAGGAAACAGCTATGACC-3'
GCTGGATGGCAATAATGATTTTATTTTGACTGATAGTGACCTGTTCGTTGCAACAAATTGATAAGCAATG
CTTTCTTATAATGCCAACTTTGTACAAGAAAGCTGGGTCCTGGCCACATGGTCCTCCTGCCTCCGCATGT
GAGGGTGAGGCTTGCATGGCGTTGTAGCCGCACTTCTGGCCGAGATTGAGCAGGTGTGGGTTGGTGGGCT
TGTACACTGTGGCCATTTCCTGGGCCAGCATAAACTGCTCCTGCTCCGGATAGTCGTGTTCGCAGTGGTG
TTCCCCGCAAATCTTGCACTCGTAGATGTTGGGTCTCAGCGTGTTCCGGATGCGTTCCCAAAAGGTATCT
CCACTGGAGCGCAGGAAGTTGATAACCGCATATCCAGGTATGCAGATCAGCGAGAATGAAGCGAACATCC
AGCCTATTCCGTAGGCCCAGTCCGGATAGGTATAGCGTCCATTGTGGTAGGTGGGCTCGTGGTAGTTGAT
CAGACTCAATACCCAGATGGCAAAGAGGAGGCAGGGTCCCAGGACTAGCCAGCAGGATCTGAGATAGAAC
GAAGGCGCCTTTCCGGTCATTTGCTTGACGTTCTTCGACAGTCTTCCCGTGCCGTAGAACCAGGCAATGG
CAATCATTTGACAGAAGGCCAGAAACATGATCGTCACGGAGGCGGCGTAGTGATCCATTAGCTGGAAGTA
GTAGATGCCACCCTGTATGATGTTGGGCATCCCGAAGAGACATGAGATGACACAGACGAACAGGACCACG
ATTTCGTGATAGCCCAGGTGCCGCTTGATCCACCGCGGAA
