>Addgene plasmid #70947 | pFOSGE_COF3F01 | addgene partial sequence | sequence record 135774 | M13-F20 5'-TGTAAAACGACGGCCAGT-3'
GATAGTGACCTGTTCGTTGCAACAAATTGATGAGCAATGCTTTTTTATAATGCCAACTTTGTACAAAAAA
GCAGGCTTCATGGCGGAGAACAAAGACGTCAGCCAGGTGCTAAACACCACACCCGACCAGGTGGTCATCA
ATCGTGCCCCGCCCACCGGACTAGCGCCCTTGAGGCACAGCCAACTCTCTGATAGCGGAGCGGAGAGCTG
CTACGAGGGCGATGAGCAGGCACGGCTCATCCGGTCCTCATCGTCGCGGGCGCACAAGTTCATCATAATA
CCGGCCACGCCAGGAACACCGCCGGGAAGCGGTGCGGTAGCAGGACCACTTCCCTTTCGCCAGACCAGCT
CAACCACATCGCTGGCGGCCATGGCAGCTGCGCTGCACAAACAGTCTCCACTGCGCCATACATCGGTGCG
AACCAGGCCCAGTTCGGAGGTATTGCAACCGGGCCAGGTGCTCGCCAATCAGCCAACGGCAGCTGTATCC
ACCTCCACGGTGACCTTCACCATTGACGACTGCAATGAAGAAGGCGATGCCATTCCTGCTGCAGCTTCAG
TTCCAGCTCCCGTGACCATGCCCGCCATCTCACCCACGCCGGCCACCTTGACCTGCACCACCACCACCAC
CATGGCCGGTGATTCGGTGGCCGTCTCGCCGCTCAGCATGGAGCTGAAGTCGCGGTTAGGCAGCCATCAC
AGCAGCATGCGCTCCGTAGTCTCAGGTTATCTTCCAGGCCTGAGCGACAGTAGCGGCAATCTGGTTGGAG
GCGTATCGATGGCCACTTCCGGATTACAGGC
